Addgene plasmid #42115: FLAG-Sec31a-4SD #36#631
Depositing lab: Ayano Satoh. Depositing organization: Okayama University. Publication: CK2 phosphorylates Sec31 and regulates ER-To-Golgi trafficking. Koreishi M, Yu S, Oda M, Honjo Y, Satoh A. PLoS One. 2013;8(1):e54382. doi: 10.1371/journal.pone.0054382. Epub 2013 Jan 18. PubMed 23349870.
Backbone
  Vector backbone: pFLAG-CMV
  Backbone manufacturer: Sigma
  Backbone size w/o insert (bp): 4700
  Vector type: Mammalian Expression
Growth in bacteria
  Bacterial resistance: Ampicillin, 100 μg/mL
  Growth temperature: 37°C
  Growth strain: XL1 Blue
  Copy number: High Copy
Gene/Insert
  Gene/Insert name: Sec31a
  Species: H. sapiens (human)
  Insert size (bp): 3700
  Mutation: 527D/779D/1163D/1165D (4SD)
  Entrez Gene: SEC31A (a.k.a. ABP125, ABP130, HPBKS, HSPC275, HSPC334, NEDSOSB, SEC31L1)
  Promoter: CMV
  Tag / fusion protein: FLAG (N terminal on backbone)
  Cloning method: Restriction Enzyme; 5′ cloning site EcoRI (not destroyed); 3′ cloning site EcoRI (not destroyed)
  Sequencing primers: 5′ CMV-F; 3′ N/A
Terms and licenses: Academic/Nonprofit Terms; Industry Terms: Not Available to Industry
How to cite: FLAG-Sec31a-4SD #36#631 was a gift from Ayano Satoh (Addgene plasmid # 42115 ; http://n2t.net/addgene:42115 ; RRID:Addgene_42115)
