[The description below was written by a language model from this plasmid's Addgene catalogue record.]
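Description:
FLAG-Sec31a-4SD #36#631 is a mammalian expression plasmid built on the commercial pFLAG-CMV backbone (about 4.7 kb without insert). It is propagated in E. coli as a high-copy plasmid under ampicillin selection. The record does not list a mammalian selection marker or give a feature table, so details such as the origin of replication and polyadenylation signal are not documented here.

The payload is a roughly 3.7 kb human SEC31A coding sequence placed under the CMV promoter, which drives strong constitutive transcription in most mammalian cell lines. The insert was cloned into a single EcoRI site that is retained at both ends, and it is fused in frame to an N-terminal FLAG epitope supplied by the backbone, allowing detection or immunoprecipitation of the expressed protein with anti-FLAG antibodies. SEC31A is an outer-layer component of the COPII coat that mediates vesicle budding from the endoplasmic reticulum. This version carries four substitutions to aspartate at positions 527, 779, 1163 and 1165, collectively named "4SD". The name implies serine-to-aspartate changes, a common strategy for mimicking constitutive phosphorylation by introducing a negative charge.

The associated publication concerns phosphorylation of Sec31 by casein kinase 2 and its role in regulating ER-to-Golgi trafficking. The construct is therefore best understood as a phosphomimetic Sec31A mutant for expression in cultured mammalian cells. It would be used to test how phosphorylation at these sites affects COPII function, Sec31 localization or interactions, and secretory transport, typically alongside wild-type or non-phosphorylatable counterparts.
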