>Addgene plasmid #42115 | FLAG-Sec31a-4SD #36#631 | depositor partial sequence | sequence record 56852 | FLAG-Sec31a-4SD #36#631 sequence 3672 bps
GAATTCAAGTTAAAGGAAGTAGATCGTACAGCCATGCAGGCATGGAGCCCTGCCCAGAATCACCCCATTT
ACCTAGCAACAGGAACATCTGCTCAGCAATTGGATGCAACATTTAGTACGAATGCTTCCCTTGAGATATT
TGAATTAGACCTCTCTGATCCATCCTTGGATATGAAATCTTGTGCCACATTCTCCTCTTCTCACAGGTAC
CACAAGTTGATTTGGGGGCCTTATAAAATGGATTCCAAAGGAGATGTCTCTGGAGTTCTGATTGCAGGTG
GTGAAAATGGAAATATTATTCTCTATGATCCTTCTAAAATTATAGCTGGAGACAAGGAAGTTGTGATTGC
CCAGAATGACAAGCATACTGGCCCAGTGAGAGCCTTGGATGTGAACATTTTCCAGACTAATCTGGTAGCT
TCTGGTGCTAATGAATCTGAAATCTACATATGGGATCTAAATAATTTTGCAACCCCAATGACACCAGGAG
CCAAAACACAGCCGCCAGAAGATATCAGCTGCATTGCATGGAACAGACAAGTTCAGCATATTTTAGCATC
AGCCAGTCCCAGTGGCCGGGCCACTGTATGGGATCTTAGGAAAAATGAGCCAATCATCAAAGTCAGTGAC
CATAGTAACAGAATGCATTGTTCTGGGTTGGCATGGCATCCTGATGTTGCTACTCAGATGGTCCTTGCCT
CCGAGGATGACCGGTTACCAGTGATCCAGATGTGGGATCTTCGATTTGCTTCCTCTCCACTTCGTGTCCT
GGAAAACCATGCCAGGGGGATTTTGGCAATTGCTTGGAGCATGGCAGATCCTGAATTGTTACTGAGCTGT
GGAAAAGATGCTAAGATTCTCTGCTCCAATCCAAACACAGGAGAGGTGTTATATGAACTTCCCACCAACA
CACAGTGGTGCTTCGATATTCAGTGGTGTCCCCGAAATCCTGCTGTCTTATCAGCTGCTTCGTTTGATGG
GCGTATCAGTGTTTATTCTATCATGGGAGGAAGCACAGATGGTTTAAGACAGAAACAAGTTGACAAGCTT
TCATCATCTTTTGGGAATCTTGATCCCTTTGGCACAGGACAGCCCCTTCCTCCGTTACAAATTCCACAGC
AGACTGCTCAGCATAGTATAGTGCTGCCTCTGAAGAAGCCGCCCAAGTGGATTCGAAGGCCTGTTGGTGC
TTCTTTTTCATTTGGAGGCAAACTGGTTACGTTTGAGAATGTCAGAATGCCTTCTCATCAGGGAGCTGAG
CAGCAGCAGCAGCAGCACCATGTGTTCATTAGTCAGGTTGTAACAGAAAAGGAGTTCCTCAGCCGATCAG
ACCAACTTCAGCAGGCTGTGCAGTCACAAGGATTTATCAATTATTGTCAAAAAAAAATTGATGCTTCTCA
GACTGAATTTGAGAAAAATGTGTGGTCCTTTTTGAAGGTAAACTTTGAGGATGATTCTCGTGGAAAATAC
CTTGAACTTCTAGGATACAGAAAAGAAGATCTAGGAAAGAAGATTGCTTTGGCCTTGAACAAAGTGGATG
GAGCCAATGTGGCTCTTAAAGACTCTGACCAAGTAGCACAGGATGATGGGGAGGAGAGCCCTGCTGCTGA
AGAGCAGCTCTTGGGAGAGCACATTAAAGAGGAAAAAGAAGAATCTGAATTTCTACCCTCATCTGGAGGA
ACATTTAATATCTCTGTCAGTGGGGACATTGATGGTTTAATTACTCAGGCTTTGCTGACGGGCAATTTTG
AGAGTGCTGTTGACCTTTGTTTACATGATAACCGCATGGCCGATGCCATTATATTGGCCATAGCAGGTGG
ACAAGAACTCTTGGCTCGAACCCAGAAAAAATACTTCGCAAAATCCCAAAGCAAAATTACCAGGCTCATC
ACTGCAGTGGTGATGAAGAACTGGAAAGAGATTGTTGAGTCTTGTGATCTTAAAAATTGGAGAGAGGCTT
TAGCTGCAGTATTGACTTATGCAAAGCCGGATGAATTTTCAGCCCTTTGTGATCTTTTGGGAACCAGGCT
TGAAAATGAAGGAGATAGCCTCCTGCAGACTCAAGCATGTCTCTGCTATATTTGTGCAGGGAATGTAGAG
AAATTAGTTGCATGTTGGACTAAAGCTCAGGATGGAAGCCACCCTTTGTCACTTCAGGATCTGATTGAGA
AAGTTGTCATCCTGCGAAAAGCTGTGCAACTCACTCAAGCCATGGACACTAGTACTGTAGGAGTTCTCTT
GGCTGCGAAGATGAGTCAGTATGCCAATTTGTTGGCAGCTCAGGGCAGTATTGCTGCAGCCTTGGCTTTT
CTTCCTGACAACACCAACCAGCCAAATATCATGCAGCTTCGTGACAGACTTTGTAGAGCACAAGGAGAGC
CTGTAGCAGGACATGAAGACCCTAAAATTCCGTACGAGAAACAGCAGCTCCCCAAGGGCAGGCCTGGACC
AGTTGCTGGCCACCACCAGATGCCAAGAGTTCAAACTCAACAATATTATCCCCATGGAGAAAATCCTCCA
CCTCCGGGTTTCATAATGCATGGAAATGTTAATCCAAATGCTGCTGGTCAGCTTCCCACATCTCCAGGTC
ATATGCACACCCAGGTACCACCTTATCCACAGCCACAGCCTTATCAACCAGCCCAGCCGTATCCCTTCGG
AACAGGGGGGTCAGCAATGTATCGACCTCAGCAGCCTGTTGCTCCTCCTACTTCAAACGCTTACCCTAAC
ACCCCTTACATATCTTCTGCTTCTTCCTATACTGGGCAGTCTCAGCTGTACGCAGCACAGCACCAGGCCT
CTTCACCTACCTCCAGCCCTGCTACTTCTTTCCCTCCTCCCCCTTCCTCTGGAGCATCCTTCCAGCATGG
CGGACCAGGAGCTCCACCATCATCTTCAGCTTATGCACTGCCTCCTGGAACAACAGGTACACTGCCTGCT
GCCAGTGAGCTGCCTGCGTCCCAAAGAACAGGTCCTCAGAATGGTTGGAATGACCCTCCAGCTTTGAACA
GAGTACCCAAAAAGAAGAAGATGCCTGAAAACTTCATGCCTCCTGTTCCCATCACATCACCAATCATGAA
CCCGTTGGGTGACCCCCAGTCACAAATGCTGCAGCAACAGCCTTCAGCTCCAGTACCACTGTCAAGCCAG
TCTTCATTCCCACAGCCACATCTTCCAGGTGGCCAGCCCTTCCATGGCGTACAGCAACCTCTTGGTCAAA
CAGGCATGCCACCATCTTTTTCAAAGCCCAATATTGAAGGTGCCCCAGGGGCTCCTATTGGAAATACCTT
CCAGCATGTGCAGTCTTTGCCAACAAAAAAAATTACCAAGAAACCTATTCCAGATGAGCACCTCATTCTA
AAGACCACATTTGAGGATCTTATTCAGCGCTGCCTTTCTTCAGCAACAGACCCTCAAACCAAGAGGAAGC
TAGATGATGCCAGCAAACGTTTGGAGTTTCTGTATGATAAACTTAGGGAACAGACACTTGACCCAGACAT
CACCAGTGGTTTACACAACATTGCAAGGAGCATTGAAACTCGAAACTACTCAGAAGGATTGACCATGCAT
ACCCACATAGTTAGCACCAGCAACTTCAGTGAGACCTCTGCTTTCATGCCAGTTCTCAAAGTTGTTCTCA
CCCAGGCCAATAAGCTGGGTGTCTAAGAATTC
