>Addgene plasmid #42115 | FLAG-Sec31a-4SD #36#631 | addgene partial sequence | sequence record 57396 | CMV-F 5'-CGCAAATGGGCGGTAGGCGTG-3'
AGCTCTCTGGCTAACTAGAGAACCCACTGCTTACTGGCTTATCGAAATTAATACGACTCACTATAGGGAG
ACCCAAGCTTGGTACCGCCACCATGGACTACAAAGACCATGACGGTGATTATAAAGATCATGATATCGAT
TACAAGGATGACGATGACAAAGAATTCAAGTTAAAGGAAGTAGATCGTACAGCCATGCAGGCATGGAGCC
CTGCCCAGAATCACCCCATTTACCTAGCAACAGGAACATCTGCTCAGCAATTGGATGCAACATTTAGTAC
GAATGCTTCCCTTGAGATATTTGAATTAGACCTCTCTGATCCATCCTTGGATATGAAATCTTGTGCCACA
TTCTCCTCTTCTCACAGGTACCACAAGTTGATTTGGGGGCCTTATAAAATGGATTCCAAAGGAGATGTCT
CTGGAGTTCTGATTGCAGGTGGTGAAAATGGAAATATTATTCTCTATGATCCTTCTAAAATTATAGCTGG
AGACAAGGAAGTTGTGATTGCCCAGAATGACAAGCATACTGGCCCAGTGAGAGCCTTGGATGTGAACATT
TTCCAGACTAATCTGGTAGCTTCTGGTGCTAATGAATCTGAAATCTACATATGGGATCTAAATAATTTTG
CAACCCCAATGACACCAGGAGCCAAAACACAGCCGCCAGAAGATATCAGCTGCATTGCATGGAACAGACA
AGTTCAGCATATTTTAGCATCAGCCAGTCCCAGTGGCCGGGCCACTGTATGGGATCTTAGGAAAAATGAG
CCAATCATCAAAGTCAGTGACCATAGTAACAGAA
