>Addgene plasmid #42115 | FLAG-Sec31a-4SD #36#631 | addgene partial sequence | sequence record 57678 | hSec31a-F1 5'-GAAGATTGCTTTGGCCTTGA-3'
GTGGCTCTTAAAGACTCTGACCAAGTAGCACAGGATGATGGGGAGGAGAGCCCTGCTGCTGAAGAGCAGC
TCTTGGGAGAGCACATTAAAGAGGAAAAAGAAGAATCTGAATTTCTACCCTCATCTGGAGGAACATTTAA
TATCTCTGTCAGTGGGGACATTGATGGTTTAATTACTCAGGCTTTGCTGACGGGCAATTTTGAGAGTGCT
GTTGACCTTTGTTTACATGATAACCGCATGGCCGATGCCATTATATTGGCCATAGCAGGTGGACAAGAAC
TCTTGGCTCGAACCCAGAAAAAATACTTCGCAAAATCCCAAAGCAAAATTACCAGGCTCATCACTGCAGT
GGTGATGAAGAACTGGAAAGAGATTGTTGAGTCTTGTGATCTTAAAAATTGGAGAGAGGCTTTAGCTGCA
GTATTGACTTATGCAAAGCCGGATGAATTTTCAGCCCTTTGTGATCTTTTGGGAACCAGGCTTGAAAATG
AAGGAGATAGCCTCCTGCAGACTCAAGCATGTCTCTGCTATATTTGTGCAGGGAATGTAGAGAAATTAGT
TGCATGTTGGACTAAAGCTCAGGATGGAAGCCACCCTTTGTCACTTCAGGATCTGATTGAGAAAGTTGTC
ATCCTGCGAAAAGCTGTGCAACTCACTCAAGCCATGGACACTAGTACTGTAGGAGTTCTCTTGGCTGCGA
AGATGAGTCAGTATGCCAATTTGTTGGCAGCTCAGGGCAGTATTGCTGCAGCCTTGGCTTTTCTTCCTGA
CAACACCAACCAGCCAAATATCATGCAGCTTCGTGACAGACTTTGTAGAGCACAAGGAGAGCCTGTAGCA
GGACATGAAGACCCTAAAATTCCGTACGAGAAACAGCAGCTCCCCAAGGGCAGGCCTGGACCAGTTGCTG
