>Addgene plasmid #42115 | FLAG-Sec31a-4SD #36#631 | addgene partial sequence | sequence record 58148 | T7 5'-TAATACGACTCACTATAGGG-3'
CATGGACTACAAGACCATGACGGTGATTATAAAGATCATGATATCGATTACAAGGATGACGATGACAAAG
AATTCAAGTTAAAGGAAGTAGATCGTACAGCCATGCAGGCATGGAGCCCTGCCCAGAATCACCCCATTTA
CCTAGCAACAGGAACATCTGCTCAGCAATTGGATGCAACATTTAGTACGAATGCTTCCCTTGAGATATTT
GAATTAGACCTCTCTGATCCATCCTTGGATATGAAATCTTGTGCCACATTCTCCTCTTCTCACAGGTACC
ACAAGTTGATTTGGGGGCCTTATAAAATGGATTCCAAAGGAGATGTCTCTGGAGTTCTGATTGCAGGTGG
TGAAAATGGAAATATTATTCTCTATGATCCTTCTAAAATTATAGCTGGAGACAAGGAAGTTGTGATTGCC
CAGAATGACAAGCATACTGGCCCAGTGAGAGCCTTGGATGTGAACATTTTCCAGACTAATCTGGTAGCTT
CTGGTGCTAATGAATCTGAAATCTACATATGGGATCTAAATAATTTTGCAACCCCAATGACACCAGGAGC
CAAAACACAGCCGCCAGAAGATATCAGCTGCATTGCATGGAACAGACAAGTTCAGCATATTTTAGCATCA
GCCAGTCCCAGTGGCCGGGCCACTGTATGGGATCTTAGGAAAAATGAGCCAATCATCAAAGTCAGTGACC
ATAGTAACAGAATGCATTGTTCTGGGTTGGCATGGCATCCTGATGTTGCTACTCAGATGGTCCTTGCCTC
CGAGGATGACCGGTTACCAGTGATCCAGATGTGGGATCTTCGATTTGCTTCCTCTCCACTTCGTGTCCTG
GAAA
